>Addgene plasmid #11020 | pBABE hygro MEN1 P12L | addgene full sequence | sequence record 251080 | Addgene NGS Result
AGAACAGATGGTCCCCAGATGCGGTCCAGCCCTCAGCAGTTTCTAGAGAACCATCAGATGTTTCCAGGGT
GCCCCAAGGACCTGAAATGACCCTGTGCCTTATTTGAACTAACCAATCAGTTCGCTTCTCGCTTCTGTTC
GCGCGCTTCTGCTCCCCGAGCTCAATAAAAGAGCCCACAACCCCTCACTCGGGGCGCCAGTCCTCCGATT
GACTGAGTCGCCCGGGTACCCGTGTATCCAATAAACCCTCTTGCAGTTGCATCCGACTTGTGGTCTCGCT
GTTCCTTGGGAGGGTCTCCTCTGAGTGATTGACTACCCGTCAGCGGGGGTCTTTCACATGCAGCATGTAT
CAAAATTAATTTGGTTTTTTTTCTTAAGTATTTACATTAAATGGCCATAGTGCGGCCGCAAATCAATCTA
AAGTATATATGAGTAAACTTGGTCTGACAGTTACCAATGCTTAATCAGTGAGGCACCTATCTCAGCGATC
TGTCTATTTCGTTCATCCATAGTTGCCTGACTCCCCGTCGTGTAGATAACTACGATACGGGAGGGCTTAC
CATCTGGCCCCAGTGCTGCAATGATACCGCGAGACCCACGCTCACCGGCTCCAGATTTATCAGCAATAAA
CCAGCCAGCCGGAAGGGCCGAGCGCAGAAGTGGTCCTGCAACTTTATCCGCCTCCATCCAGTCTATTAAT
TGTTGCCGGGAAGCTAGAGTAAGTAGTTCGCCAGTTAATAGTTTGCGCAACGTTGTTGCCATTGCTACAG
GCATCGTGGTGTCACGCTCGTCGTTTGGTATGGCTTCATTCAGCTCCGGTTCCCAACGATCAAGGCGAGT
TACATGATCCCCCATGTTGTGCAAAAAAGCGGTTAGCTCCTTCGGTCCTCCGATCGTTGTCAGAAGTAAG
TTGGCCGCAGTGTTATCACTCATGGTTATGGCAGCACTGCATAATTCTCTTACTGTCATGCCATCCGTAA
GATGCTTTTCTGTGACTGGTGAGTACTCAACCAAGTCATTCTGAGAATAGTGTATGCGGCGACCGAGTTG
CTCTTGCCCGGCGTCAATACGGGATAATACCGCGCCACATAGCAGAACTTTAAAAGTGCTCATCATTGGA
AAACGTTCTTCGGGGCGAAAACTCTCAAGGATCTTACCGCTGTTGAGATCCAGTTCGATGTAACCCACTC
GTGCACCCAACTGATCTTCAGCATCTTTTACTTTCACCAGCGTTTCTGGGTGAGCAAAAACAGGAAGGCA
AAATGCCGCAAAAAAGGGAATAAGGGCGACACGGAAATGTTGAATACTCATACTCTTCCTTTTTCAATAT
TATTGAAGCATTTATCAGGGTTATTGTCTCATGAGCGGATACATATTTGAATGTATTTAGAAAAATAAAC
AAATAGGGGTTCCGCGCACATTTCCCCGAAAAGTGCCACCTGCAGCCTGAATATGGGCCAAACAGGATAT
CTGTGGTAAGCAGTTCCTGCCCCGGCTCAGGGCCAAGAACAGATGGAACAGCTGAATATGGGCCAAACAG
GATATCTGTGGTAAGCAGTTCCTGCCCCGGCTCAGGGCCAAGAACAGATGGTCCCCAGATGCGGTCCAGC
CCTCAGCAGTTTCTAGAGAACCATCAGATGTTTCCAGGGTGCCCCAAGGACCTGAAATGACCCTGTGCCT
TATTTGAACTAACCAATCAGTTCGCTTCTCGCTTCTGTTCGCGCGCTTCTGCTCCCCGAGCTCAATAAAA
GAGCCCACAACCCCTCACTCGGGGCGCCAGTCCTCCGATTGACTGAGTCGCCCGGGTACCCGTGTATCCA
ATAAACCCTCTTGCAGTTGCATCCGACTTGTGGTCTCGCTGTTCCTTGGGAGGGTCTCCTCTGAGTGATT
GACTACCCGTCAGCGGGGGTCTTTCATTTGGGGGCTCGTCCGGGATCGGGAGACCCCTGCCCAGGGACCA
CCGACCCACCACCGGGAGGCAAGCTGGCCAGCAACTTATCTGTGTCTGTCCGATTGTCTAGTGTCTATGA
CTGATTTTATGCGCCTGCGTCGGTACTAGTTAGCTAACTAGCTCTGTATCTGGCGGACCCGTGGTGGAAC
TGACGAGTTCTGAACACCCGGCCGCAACCCTGGGAGACGTCCCAGGGACTTTGGGGGCCGTTTTTGTGGC
CCGACCTGAGGAAGGGAGTCGATGTGGAATCCGACCCCGTCAGGATATGTGGTTCTGGTAGGAGACGAGA
ACCTAAAACAGTTCCCGCCTCCGTCTGAATTTTTGCTTTCGGTTTGGAACCGAAGCCGCGCGTCTTGTCT
GCTGCAGCGCTGCAGCATCGTTCTGTGTTGTCTCTGTCTGACTGTGTTTCTGTATTTGTCTGAAAATTAG
GGCCAGACTGTTACCACTCCCTTAAGTTTGACCTTAGGTCACTGGAAAGATGTCGAGCGGATCGCTCACA
ACCAGTCGGTAGATGTCAAGAAGAGACGTTGGGTTACCTTCTGCTCTGCAGAATGGCCAACCTTTAACGT
CGGATGGCCGCGAGACGGCACCTTTAACCGAGACCTCATCACCCAGGTTAAGATCAAGGTCTTTTCACCT
GGCCCGCATGGACACCCAGACCAGGTCCCCTACATCGTGACCTGGGAAGCCTTGGCTTTTGACCCCCCTC
CCTGGGTCAAGCCCTTTGTACACCCTAAGCCTCCGCCTCCTCTTCCTCCATCCGCCCCGTCTCTCCCCCT
TGAACCTCCTCGTTCGACCCCGCCTCGATCCTCCCTTTATCCAGCCCTCACTCCTTCTCTAGGCGCCGGC
CGGATCCCAGTGTGGTGGTACGTAGGAATTCCCGGGTCGACCCACGCGTCCGGTGTCCGGAGCCGCGGAC
CTAGAGATCCCAGAAGCCACAGCGCAGCGGCCCGGCCCGCCACTATTTCCAGGCTCTGCGGGGCAGGGGC
CGCCGCCCACCGCCCGCCGCCATGGGGCTGAAGGCCGCCCAGAAGACGCTGTTCCTGCTGCGCTCCATCG
ACGACGTGGTGCGCCTGTTTGCTGCCGAGCTGGGCCGAGAGGAGCCGGACCTGGTGCTCCTTTCCTTGGT
GCTGGGCTTCGTGGAGCATTTTCTGGCTGTCAACCGCGTCATCCCTACCAACGTTCCCGAGCTCACCTTC
CAGCCCAGCCCCGCCCCCGACCCGCCTGGCGGCCTCACCTACTTTCCCGTGGCCGACCTGTCTATCATCG
CCGCCCTCTATGCCCGCTTCACCGCCCAGATCCGAGGCGCCGTCGACCTGTCCCTCTATCCTCGAGAAGG
GGGTGTCTCCAGCCGTGAGCTGGTGAAGAAGGTCTCCGATGTCATATGGAACAGCCTCAGCCGCTCCTAC
TTCAAGGATCGGGCCCACATCCAGTCCCTCTTCAGCTTCATCACAGGCACCAAATTGGACAGCTCCGGTG
TGGCCTTTGCTGTGGTTGGGGCCTGCCAGGCCCTGGGTCTCCGGGATGTCCACCTCGCCCTGTCTGAGGA
TCATGCCTGGGTAGTGTTTGGGCCCAATGGGGAGCAGACAGCTGAGGTCACCTGGCACGGCAAGGGCAAC
GAGGACCGCAGGGGCCAGACAGTCAATGCCGGTGTGGCTGAGCGGAGCTGGCTGTACCTGAAAGGATCAT
ACATGCGCTGTGACCGCAAGATGGAGGTGGCGTTCATGGTGTGTGCCATCAACCCTTCCATTGACCTGCA
CACCGACTCGCTGGAGCTTCTGCAGCTGCAGCAGAAGCTGCTCTGGCTGCTCTATGACCTGGGACATCTG
GAAAGGTACCCCATGGCCTTAGGGAACCTGGCAGATCTAGAGGAGCTGGAGCCCACCCCTGGCCGGCCAG
ACCCACTCACCCTCTACCACAAGGGCATTGCCTCAGCCAAGACCTACTATCGGGATGAACACATCTACCC
CTACATGTACCTGGCTGGCTACCACTGTCGCAACCGCAATGTGCGGGAAGCCCTGCAGGCCTGGGCGGAC
ACGGCCACTGTCATCCAGGACTACAACTACTGCCGGGAAGACGAGGAGATCTACAAGGAGTTCTTTGAAG
TAGCCAATGATGTCATCCCCAACCTGCTGAAGGAGGCAGCCAGCTTGCTGGAGGCGGGCGAGGAGCGGCC
GGGGGAGCAAAGCCAGGGCACCCAGAGCCAAGGTTCCGCCCTCCAGGACCCTGAGTGCTTCGCCCACCTG
CTGCGATTCTACGACGGCATCTGCAAATGGGAGGAGGGCAGTCCCACGCCTGTGCTGCACGTGGGCTGGG
CCACCTTTCTTGTGCAGTCCCTAGGCCGTTTTGAGGGACAGGTGCGGCAGAAGGTGCGCATAGTGAGCCG
AGAGGCCGAGGCGGCCGAGGCCGAGGAGCCGTGGGGCGAGGAAGCCCGGGAAGGCCGGCGGCGGGGCCCA
CGGCGGGAGTCCAAGCCAGAGGAGCCCCCGCCGCCCAAGAAGCCAGCACTGGACAAGGGCCTGGGCACCG
GCCAGGGTGCAGTGTCAGGACCCCCCCGGAAGCCTCCTGGGACTGTCGCTGGCACAGCCCGAGGCCCTGA
AGGTGGCAGCACGGCTCAGGTGCCAGCACCCGCAGCATCACCACCGCCGGAGGGTCCAGTGCTCACTTTC
CAGAGTGAGAAGATGAAGGGCATGAAGGAGCTGCTGGTGGCCACCAAGATCAACTCGAGCGCCATCAAGC
TGCAACTCACGGCACAGTCGCAAGTGCAGATGAAGAAGCAGAAAGTGTCCACCCCTAGTGACTACACTCT
GTCTTTCCTCAAGCGGCAGCGCAAAGGCCTCTGAACTACTGGGGACTTCGGACCGCTTGTGGGGACCCAG
GCTCCGCCCTTAGTCCCCCAACTCTGAGCCCATGTTCTGCCCCCAGCCCAAAGGGGACAGGCCTCACCTC
TACCCAAACCCTAGGTTCCCGGTCCCGAGTACAGTCTGTATCAAACCCACGATTTTCTCCAGCTCAGAAC
CCAGGGCTCTGCCCCAGTCGTTAGAATATAGGTCTCTTCTCCCAGAATCCCAGCCGGCCAATGGAAACCT
CACGCTGGGTCCTAATTACCAGTCTTTAAAGGCCCAGCCCCTAGAAACCCAAGCTCCTCCTCGGAACCGC
TCACCTAGAGCCAGACCAACGTTACTCAGGGCTCCTCCCAGCTTGTAGGAGCTGAGGTTTCACCCTTAAC
CCAAGGAGCACAGGTCCCACCTCCAGCCCGGGAGCCTAGGACCACTCAGCCCCTAGGAGTATATTTCCGC
ACTTCAGAATTCGCCAGCACAGTGGTCGACCCTGTGGAATGTGTGTCAGTTAGGGTGTGGAAAGTCCCCA
GGCTCCCCAGCAGGCAGAAGTATGCAAAGCATGCATCTCAATTAGTCAGCAACCAGGTGTGGAAAGTCCC
CAGGCTCCCCAGCAGGCAGAAGTATGCAAAGCATGCATCTCAATTAGTCAGCAACCATAGTCCCGCCCCT
AACTCCGCCCATCCCGCCCCTAACTCCGCCCAGTTCCGCCCATTCTCCGCCCCATGGCTGACTAATTTTT
TTTATTTATGCAGAGGCCGAGGCCGCCTCGGCCTCTGAGCTATTCCAGAAGTAGTGAGGAGGCTTTTTTG
GAGGCCTAGGCTTTTGCAAAAAGCTTGCCAGCTGGGGCGCCCTCTGGTAAGGTTGGGAAGCCCTGCAGAT
CTGATCCCGGGGGGCAATGAGATATGAAAAAGCCTGAACTCACCGCGACGTCTGTCGAGAAGTTTCTGAT
CGAAAAGTTCGACAGCGTCTCCGACCTGATGCAGCTCTCGGAGGGCGAAGAATCTCGTGCTTTCAGCTTC
GATGTAGGAGGGCGTGGATATGTCCTGCGGGTAAATAGCTGCGCCGATGGTTTCTACAAAGATCGTTATG
TTTATCGGCACTTTGCATCGGCCGCGCTCCCGATTCCGGAAGTGCTTGACATTGGGGAATTTAGCGAGAG
CCTGACCTATTGCATCTCCCGCCGTGCACAGGGTGTCACGTTGCAAGACCTGCCTGAAACCGAACTGCCC
GCTGTTCTGCAGCCGGTCGCGGAGGCCATGGATGCGATCGCTGCGGCCGATCTTAGCCAGACGAGCGGGT
TCGGCCCATTCGGACCGCAAGGAATCGGTCAATACACTACATGGCGTGATTTCATATGCGCGATTGCTGA
TCCCCATGTGTATCACTGGCAAACTGTGATGGACGACACCGTCAGTGCGTCCGTCGCGCAGGCTCTCGAT
GAGCTGATGCTTTGGGCCGAGGACTGCCCCGAAGTCCGGCACCTCGTGCACGCGGATTTCGGCTCCAACA
ATGTCCTGACGGACAATGGCCGCATAACAGCGGTCATTGACTGGAGCGAGGCGATGTTCGGGGATTCCCA
ATACGAGGTCGCCAACATCTTCTTCTGGAGGCCGTGGTTGGCTTGTATGGAGCAGCAGACGCGCTACTTC
GAGCGGAGGCATCCGGAGCTTGCAGGATCGCCGCGGCTCCGGGCGTATATGCTCCGCATTGGTCTTGACC
AACTCTATCAGAGCTTGGTTGACGGCAATTTCGATGATGCAGCTTGGGCGCAGGGTCGATGCGACGCAAT
CGTCCGATCCGGAGCCGGGACTGTCGGGCGTACACAAATCGCCCGCAGAAGCGCGGCCGTCTGGACCGAT
GGCTGTGTAGAAGTACTCGCCGATAGTGGAAACCGACGCCCCAGCACTCGTCCGAGGGCAAAGGAATAGA
GTAGATGCCGACCGGGATCTATCGATGCGGCGGGTGTGGTGGTTACGCGTAATCTGCTGCTTGCAAACAA
AAAAACCACCGCTACCAGCGGTGGTTTGTTTGCCGGATCAAGAGCTACCAACTCTTTTTCCGAAGGTAAC
TGGCTTCAGCAGAGCGCAGATACCAAATACTGTTCTTCTAGTGTAGCCGTAGTTAGGCCACCACTTCAAG
AACTCTGTAGCACCGCCTACATACCTCGCTCTGCTAATCCTGTTACCAGTGGCTGCTGCCAGTGGCGATA
AGTCGTGTCTTACCGGGTTGGACTCAAGACGATAGTTACCGGATAAGGCGCAGCGGTCGGGCTGAACGGG
GGGTTCGTGCACACAGCCCAGCTTGGAGCGAACGACCTACACCGAACTGAGATACCTACAGCGTGAGCTA
TGAGAAAGCGCCACGCTTCCCGAAGGGAGAAAGGCGGACAGGTATCCGGTAAGCGGCAGGGTCGGAACAG
GAGAGCGCACGAGGGAGCTTCCAGGGGGAAACGCCTGGTATCTTTATAGTCCTGTCGGGTTTCGCCACCT
CTGACTTGAGCGTCGATTTTTGTGATGCTCGTCAGGGGGGCGGAGCCTATGGAAAAACGCCAGCAACGCA
TCGATAAAATAAAAGATTTTATTTAGTCTCCAGAAAAAGGGGGGAATGAAAGACCCCACCTGTAGGTTTG
GCAAGCTAGCTTAAGTAACGCCATTTTGCAAGGCATGGAAAAATACATAACTGAGAATAGAGAAGTTCAG
ATCAAGGTCAGGAACAGATGGAACAGCTGAATATGGGCCAAACAGGATATCTGTGGTAAGCAGTTCCTGC
CCCGGCTCAGGGCCAAGAACAGATGGAACAGCTGAATATGGGCCAAACAGGATATCTGTGGTAAGCAGTT
CCTGCCCCGGCTCAGGGCCA
Features (pLannotate 1.2.2; 12 found; start..end, strand, type, name):
    451..1311    -  CDS            AmpR: β-lactamase; bla; confers resistance to ampicillin, carbenicillin, and related antibiotics
   1312..1416    -  promoter       AmpR promoter: bla
   1447..1916    +  LTR            LTR: long terminal repeat from Moloney murine leukemia virus
   2040..2314    +  misc_feature   MESV Ψ (fragment): packaging signal of murine embryonic stem cell virus
   2381..2797    +  CDS            gag (truncated): truncated Moloney murine leukemia virus (MMLV) gag gene lacking the start codon
   2962..4791    +  CDS            MEN1: MEN1_HUMAN - Also known as SCG2. Experimental evidence at protein level: Swiss-Prot protein existence level 1. Essential component of a MLL/SET1 histone methyltransferase (HMT) complex, a complex that specifically methylates 'Lys-4' of histone H3 (H3K4). Functions as a transcriptional regulator. Binds to the TERT promoter and represses telomerase expression. Plays a role in TGFB1-mediated inhibition of cell-proliferation, possibly regulating SMAD3 transcriptional activity. Represses JUND-mediated transcriptional activation on AP1 sites, as well as that mediated by NFKB subunit RELA. Positively
   5291..5620    +  promoter       SV40 promoter: SV40 enhancer and early promoter
   5694..6716    +  CDS            hph: KHYB_ECOLX - Experimental evidence at protein level: Swiss-Prot protein existence level 1. The aminoglycoside phosphotransferases achieve inactivation of their antibiotic substrates by phosphorylation. Only phosphorylates hygromycin and closely related compounds such as demethyl analogs and destomycin. From Escherichia coli.
   6747..6769    +  rep_origin     f1 ori (fragment): f1 bacteriophage origin of replication; arrow indicates direction of (+) strand synthesis
   6766..7335    +  rep_origin     ori: high-copy-number ColE1/pMB1/pBR322/pUC origin of replication
   7395..7516    +  LTR            3' LTR (ΔU3) (fragment): self-inactivating 3' long terminal repeat (LTR) from Moloney murine leukemia virus
   7517..336     +  LTR            LTR (across the origin): long terminal repeat from Moloney murine leukemia virus
