[The description below was written by a language model from this plasmid's Addgene catalogue record and pLannotate feature annotations shown in this document.]
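Description:
pBABE hygro MEN1 P12L is a Moloney murine leukemia virus–based retroviral expression vector built on the pBABE hygro backbone. It carries a human MEN1 cDNA encoding menin with a proline-to-leucine substitution at residue 12. In bacteria the plasmid is maintained through a high-copy ColE1/pUC-type origin and selected with ampicillin via the β-lactamase gene and its promoter. A very short f1 ori fragment is also annotated but is unlikely to be functional.

The retroviral cassette is flanked by MMLV long terminal repeats. Downstream of the 5′ LTR lie a packaging signal (annotated as an MESV Ψ fragment) and a truncated gag segment lacking its start codon. Together these allow efficient encapsidation of the genomic transcript when the plasmid is introduced into a packaging cell line that supplies the viral proteins in trans. The MEN1 insert, roughly 2.4 kb, was cloned at EcoRI sites on both sides. According to the depositor it retains 5′ and 3′ untranslated regions around the annotated coding sequence. No separate internal promoter is annotated upstream of it, which is consistent with expression from the 5′ LTR. Downstream, an SV40 enhancer/early promoter drives the hygromycin phosphotransferase gene (hph), so that transduced or transfected mammalian cells can be selected with hygromycin. The feature table also flags a short ΔU3-like 3′ LTR fragment next to the full LTR that spans the sequence origin.

Menin is a component of MLL/SET1-type histone H3K4 methyltransferase complexes, and the associated publication concerns its association with a trithorax-family methyltransferase complex and the Hoxc8 locus. The construct is suited to stable expression of the P12L variant in mammalian cells. The record does not state the functional consequence of the mutation.
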