Addgene plasmid #11020: pBABE hygro MEN1 P12L
Depositing lab: Matthew Meyerson. Depositing organization: Dana-Farber Cancer Institute. Publication: Menin associates with a trithorax family histone methyltransferase complex and with the hoxc8 locus. Hughes CM, Rozenblatt-Rosen O, Milne TA, Copeland TD, Levine SS, Lee JC, Hayes DN, Shanmugam KS, Bhattacharjee A, Biondi CA, Kay GF, Hayward NK, Hess JL, Meyerson M. Mol Cell. 2004 Feb 27. 13(4):587-97. 10.1016/S1097-2765(04)00081-4 PubMed 14992727.
Backbone
  Vector backbone: pBABE hygro
  Backbone manufacturer: available at Addgene
  Backbone size w/o insert (bp): 5558
  Vector type: Mammalian Expression, Retroviral
  Selectable markers: Hygromycin
Growth in bacteria
  Bacterial resistance: Ampicillin, 100 μg/mL
  Growth temperature: 37°C
  Growth strain: DH5alpha
  Copy number: High Copy
Gene/Insert
  Gene/Insert name: MEN1 P12L (alt name: multiple endocrine neoplasia I)
  Species: H. sapiens (human)
  Insert size (bp): 2437
  Mutation: P12L
  Entrez Gene: MEN1 (a.k.a. MEAI, SCG2)
  Cloning method: Restriction Enzyme; 5′ cloning site EcoRI (not destroyed); 3′ cloning site EcoRI (not destroyed)
  Sequencing primers: 5′ pBABE5'
Terms and licenses: Academic/Nonprofit Terms; Industry Terms: Not Available to Industry
Depositor comments: Contains 5' and 3' untranslated regions. Author has deposited the sequence of the insert. Click on "sequence" to view.
How to cite: pBABE hygro MEN1 P12L was a gift from Matthew Meyerson (Addgene plasmid # 11020 ; http://n2t.net/addgene:11020 ; RRID:Addgene_11020)
